Addgene plasmid #114215: pHR-hSyn-EGFP
Purpose: Lentiviral vector (control) that targets expression of EGFP to neurons
Depositing lab: Xue Han. Depositing organization: Boston University Main Campus. Publication: A MicroRNA-Based Gene-Targeting Tool for Virally Labeling Interneurons in the Rodent Cortex. Keaveney MK, Tseng HA, Ta TL, Gritton HJ, Man HY, Han X. Cell Rep. 2018 Jul 10;24(2):294-303. doi: 10.1016/j.celrep.2018.06.049. PubMed 29996091.
Backbone
  Vector backbone: pHR (lentivirus)
  Total vector size (bp): 9645
  Vector type: Mammalian Expression, Mouse Targeting, Lentiviral
Growth in bacteria
  Bacterial resistance: Ampicillin, 100 μg/mL
  Growth temperature: 30°C
  Growth strain: NEB Stable
  Copy number: Low Copy
Gene/Insert
  Gene/Insert name: Enhanced Green Fluorescent Protein (alt name: EGFP)
  Species: M. musculus (mouse)
  Insert size (bp): 717
  Mutation: None
  Promoter: human synapsin (hSyn)
  Tag / fusion protein: None
  Cloning method: Restriction Enzyme; 5′ cloning site EcoRI (not destroyed); 3′ cloning site BamHI (not destroyed)
  Sequencing primers: 5′ NA; 3′ NA
Terms and licenses: Academic/Nonprofit Terms; Industry Terms: Not Available to Industry
How to cite: pHR-hSyn-EGFP was a gift from Xue Han (Addgene plasmid # 114215 ; http://n2t.net/addgene:114215 ; RRID:Addgene_114215)
