[The description below was written by a language model from this plasmid's Addgene catalogue record and pLannotate feature annotations shown in this document.]
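Description:
pHR-hSyn-EGFP is a 9,645 bp HIV-1-based lentiviral transfer plasmid built on the pHR backbone and intended to express EGFP in neurons, serving as a control vector in work on virally labelling cell types in rodent cortex. It is propagated in E. coli under ampicillin selection (AmpR with its bla promoter) from a ColE1/pMB1-type origin. The annotation tool labels this origin high-copy, but the catalogue lists the plasmid as low copy and specifies a recombination-deficient strain, as is usual for LTR-containing plasmids. The backbone also carries remnants of older vectors that are not part of the packaged genome: fragments of TcR, bom, rop and lacI, an SP6 promoter, and an SV40 promoter followed by gpt fragments, the SV40 small t intron and a poly(A) signal.

The viral cassette lies between a 5' LTR (annotated as truncated) and a self-inactivating ΔU3 3' LTR, which limits LTR-driven transcription after integration. It includes the Ψ packaging signal with a gag fragment, the Rev response element for Rev-dependent nuclear export of the genomic RNA, and the cPPT/CTS, which aids nuclear import and transduction of non-dividing cells such as neurons. Internally, the human synapsin I promoter confers neuron-specific transcription of an untagged, unmutated 717 bp EGFP coding sequence, cloned between EcoRI and BamHI sites. A downstream WPRE enhances transcript stability and expression. The catalogue lists the insert species as mouse, although EGFP derives from Aequorea victoria; mouse more plausibly reflects the target organism. The depositor and repository-sequenced records are the same length and give essentially identical feature maps, offset by one base after the RRE. As a transfer vector, it needs packaging and envelope functions supplied in trans to produce virus.
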