Features (pLannotate 1.2.2; 33 found; start..end, strand, type, name):
    377..634     +  LTR            5' LTR (truncated): truncated 5' long terminal repeat (LTR) from HIV-1
    681..806     +  misc_feature   HIV-1 Ψ: packaging signal of human immunodeficiency virus type 1
    790..1128    +  CDS            HIV-1 gag (fragment): gag protein from human immunodeficiency virus 1; gag
   1303..1535    +  misc_feature   RRE: The Rev response element (RRE) of HIV-1 allows for Rev-dependent mRNA export from the nucleus to the cytoplasm.
   1507..2013    +  CDS            env (fragment): ENV_HV1H2 - Experimental evidence at protein level: Swiss-Prot protein existence level 1. [Transmembrane protein gp41]: Acts as a class I viral fusion protein. Under the current model, the protein has at least 3 conformational states: pre-fusion native state, pre-hairpin intermediate state, and post-fusion hairpin state. During fusion of viral and target intracellular membranes, the coiled coil regions (heptad repeats) assume a trimer-of-hairpins structure, positioning the fusion peptide in close proximity to the C-terminal region of the ectodomain. The formation of this structure appears to d
   2049..2166    +  misc_feature   cPPT/CTS: central polypurine tract and central termination sequence of HIV-1
   2203..2226    -  misc_feature   MCS (fragment): pBluescript multiple cloning site
   2254..2701    +  promoter       hSyn promoter: human synapsin I promoter; confers neuron-specific expression (Kügler et al., 2003)
   2723..3439    +  CDS            EGFP: EGFP is a basic (constitutively fluorescent) green fluorescent protein published in 1996, derived from Aequorea victoria. It is reported to be a rapidly-maturing weak dimer with moderate acid sensitivity.
   3459..3489    +  misc_feature   MCS (fragment): pUC18/19 multiple cloning site
   3490..3508    +  misc_feature   MCS (fragment): pBluescript multiple cloning site
   3508..4096    +  misc_feature   WPRE: woodchuck hepatitis virus posttranscriptional regulatory element
   4097..4119    +  misc_feature   MCS (fragment): pBluescript multiple cloning site
   4136..4204    +  CDS            nef (fragment): NEF_HV1Z2 - Experimental evidence at protein level: Swiss-Prot protein existence level 1. Extracellular Nef protein targets CD4(+) T-lymphocytes for apoptosis by interacting with CXCR4 surface receptors. From Human immunodeficiency virus type 1 group M subtype D (isolate Z2/CDC-Z34) (HIV-1).
   4206..4439    +  LTR            3' LTR (ΔU3): self-inactivating 3' long terminal repeat (LTR) from HIV-1
   4464..4482    -  promoter       SP6 promoter: promoter for bacteriophage SP6 RNA polymerase
   4710..4989    +  CDS            TcR (fragment): tetracycline efflux protein; tet; confers resistance to tetracycline
   4990..5038    -  misc_feature   bom (fragment): basis of mobility region from pBR322
   5140..5175    -  CDS            rop (fragment): Rop protein, which maintains plasmids at low copy number; rop
   5270..5374    +  promoter       AmpR promoter: bla
   5375..6235    +  CDS            AmpR: β-lactamase; bla; confers resistance to ampicillin, carbenicillin, and related antibiotics
   6406..6994    +  rep_origin     ori: high-copy-number ColE1/pMB1/pBR322/pUC origin of replication
   7177..7233    +  CDS            lacI (fragment): lac repressor; lacI; The lac repressor binds to the lac operator to inhibit transcription in E. coli. This inhibition can be relieved by adding lactose or isopropyl-β-D-thiogalactopyranoside (IPTG).
   7240..7569    +  promoter       SV40 promoter: SV40 enhancer and early promoter
   7769..7888    +  CDS            gpt (fragment): XGPT_ECOLI - Also known as gpp, gxu. Experimental evidence at protein level: Swiss-Prot protein existence level 1. Purine salvage pathway enzyme that catalyzes the transfer of the ribosyl-5-phosphate group from 5-phospho-alpha-D-ribose 1- diphosphate (PRPP) to the N9 position of the 6-oxopurines guanine and xanthine to form the corresponding ribonucleotides GMP (guanosine 5'- monophosphate) and XMP (xanthosine 5'-monophosphate), with the release of PPi. To a lesser extent, also acts on hypoxanthine (PubMed:9100006, PubMed:3886014). Does not ribophosphorylate adenine (PubMed:3886014). From Esch
   7888..8223    +  CDS            gpt (fragment): XGPT_ECOLI - Also known as gpp, gxu. Experimental evidence at protein level: Swiss-Prot protein existence level 1. Purine salvage pathway enzyme that catalyzes the transfer of the ribosyl-5-phosphate group from 5-phospho-alpha-D-ribose 1- diphosphate (PRPP) to the N9 position of the 6-oxopurines guanine and xanthine to form the corresponding ribonucleotides GMP (guanosine 5'- monophosphate) and XMP (xanthosine 5'-monophosphate), with the release of PPi. To a lesser extent, also acts on hypoxanthine (PubMed:9100006, PubMed:3886014). Does not ribophosphorylate adenine (PubMed:3886014). From Esch
   8318..8623    +  CDS            frsA (fragment): FRSA_ECOLI - Also known as yafA. Experimental evidence at protein level: Swiss-Prot protein existence level 1. Catalyzes the hydrolysis of esters (PubMed:15808744). Displays esterase activity toward pNP-butyrate (PubMed:15808744). May stimulate mixed-acid fermentation by acting as a fermentation/respiration switch that down-regulates respiration and up- regulates fermentation rates (PubMed:15169777). From Escherichia coli (strain K12).
   8627..8701    +  CDS            small t antigen (fragment): SV40 (simian virus 40) small t antigen
   8703..8768    +  intron         small t intron: SV40 (simian virus 40) small t antigen intron
   8898..8918    +  CDS            SV40 NLS: nuclear localization signal of SV40 (simian virus 40) large T antigen
   9237..9320    +  CDS            large T antigen (fragment): large T antigen from SV40 (simian virus 40)
   9343..9477    +  polyA_signal   SV40 poly(A) signal: SV40 polyadenylation signal
   9645..329     +  CDS            nef (fragment) (across the origin): NEF_HV1BR - Experimental evidence at protein level: Swiss-Prot protein existence level 1. Extracellular Nef protein targets CD4(+) T-lymphocytes for apoptosis by interacting with CXCR4 surface receptors (PubMed:14990729). From Human immunodeficiency virus type 1 group M subtype B (isolate BRU/LAI) (HIV-1).
>Addgene plasmid #114215 | pHR-hSyn-EGFP | depositor full sequence | sequence record 215845 | pHR-hSyn-EGFP sequence 9645 bps
TGGAAGGGCTAATTCACTCCCAAAGAAGACAAGATATCCTTGATCTGTGGATCTACCACACACAAGGCTA
CTTCCCTGATTAGCAGAACTACACACCAGGGCCAGGGGTCAGATATCCACTGACCTTTGGATGGTGCTAC
AAGCTAGTACCAGTTGAGCCAGATAAGGTAGAAGAGGCCAATAAAGGAGAGAACACCAGCTTGTTACACC
CTGTGAGCCTGCATGGGATGGATGACCCGGAGAGAGAAGTGTTAGAGTGGAGGTTTGACAGCCGCCTAGC
ATTTCATCACGTGGCCCGAGAGCTGCATCCGGAGTACTTCAAGAACTGCTGATATCGAGCTTGCTACAAG
GGACTTTCCGCTGGGGACTTTCCAGGGAGGCGTGGCCTGGGCGGGACTGGGGAGTGGCGAGCCCTCAGAT
CCTGCATATAAGCAGCTGCTTTTTGCCTGTACTGGGTCTCTCTGGTTAGACCAGATCTGAGCCTGGGAGC
TCTCTGGCTAACTAGGGAACCCACTGCTTAAGCCTCAATAAAGCTTGCCTTGAGTGCTTCAAGTAGTGTG
TGCCCGTCTGTTGTGTGACTCTGGTAACTAGAGATCCCTCAGACCCTTTTAGTCAGTGTGGAAAATCTCT
AGCAGTGGCGCCCGAACAGGGACTTGAAAGCGAAAGGGAAACCAGAGGAGCTCTCTCGACGCAGGACTCG
GCTTGCTGAAGCGCGCACGGCAAGAGGCGAGGGGCGGCGACTGGTGAGTACGCCAAAAATTTTGACTAGC
GGAGGCTAGAAGGAGAGAGATGGGTGCGAGAGCGTCAGTATTAAGCGGGGGAGAATTAGATCGCGATGGG
AAAAAATTCGGTTAAGGCCAGGGGGAAAGAAAAAATATAAATTAAAACATATAGTATGGGCAAGCAGGGA
GCTAGAACGATTCGCAGTTAATCCTGGCCTGTTAGAAACATCAGAAGGCTGTAGACAAATACTGGGACAG
CTACAACCATCCCTTCAGACAGGATCAGAAGAACTTAGATCATTATATAATACAGTAGCAACCCTCTATT
GTGTGCATCAAAGGATAGAGATAAAAGACACCAAGGAAGCTTTAGACAAGATAGAGGAAGAGCAAAACAA
AAGTAAGACCACCGCACAGCAAGCGGCCGGCCGCTGATCTTCAGACCTGGAGGAGGAGATATGAGGGACA
ATTGGAGAAGTGAATTATATAAATATAAAGTAGTAAAAATTGAACCATTAGGAGTAGCACCCACCAAGGC
AAAGAGAAGAGTGGTGCAGAGAGAAAAAAGAGCAGTGGGAATAGGAGCTTTGTTCCTTGGGTTCTTGGGA
GCAGCAGGAAGCACTATGGGCGCAGCGTCAATGACGCTGACGGTACAGGCCAGACAATTATTGTCTGGTA
TAGTGCAGCAGCAGAACAATTTGCTGAGGGCTATTGAGGCGCAACAGCATCTGTTGCAACTCACAGTCTG
GGGCATCAAGCAGCTCCAGGCAAGAATCCTGGCTGTGAAAGATACCTAAAGGATCAACAGCTCCTGGGGA
TTTGGGGTTGCTCTGGAAAACTCATTTGCACCACTGCTGTGCCTTGGAATGCTAGTTGGAGTAATAAATC
TCTGGAACAGATTTGGAATCACACGACCTGGATGGAGTGGGACAGAGAAATTAACAATTACACAAGCTTA
ATACACTCCTTAATTGAAGAATCGCAAAACCAGCAAGAAAAGAATGAACAAGAATTATTGGAATTAGATA
AATGGGCAAGTTTGTGGAATTGGTTTAACATAACAAATTGGCTGTGGTATATAAAATTATTCATAATGAT
AGTAGGAGGCTTGGTAGGTTTAAGAATAGTTTTTGCTGTACTTTCTATAGTGAATAGAGTTAGGCAGGGA
TATTCACCATTATCGTTTCAGACCCACCTCCCAACCCCGAGGGGACCCGACAGGCCCGAAGGAATAGAAG
AAGAAGGTGGAGAGAGAGACAGAGACAGATCCATTCGATTAGTGAACGGATCTCGACGGTATCGCCAAAT
GGCAGTATTCATCCACAATTTTAAAAGAAAAGGGGGGATTGGGGGGTACAGTGCAGGGGAAAGAATAGTA
GACATAATAGCAACAGACATACAAACTAAAGAATTACAAAAACAAATTACAAAAATTCAAAATTTTCGGG
TTTATTACAGGGACAGCAGAGATCCAGTTTGGATCGATAAGCTTGATATCGAATTCTCTAGACTGCAGAG
GGCCCTGCGTATGAGTGCAAGTGGGTTTTAGGACCAGGATGAGGCGGGGTGGGGGTGCCTACCTGACGAC
CGACCCCGACCCACTGGACAAGCACCCAACCCCCATTCCCCAAATTGCGCATCCCCTATCAGAGAGGGGG
AGGGGAAACAGGATGCGGCGAGGCGCGTGCGCACTGCCAGCTTCAGCACCGCGGACAGTGCCTTCGCCCC
CGCCTGGCGGCGCGCGCCACCGCCGCCTCAGCACTGAAGGCGCGCTGACGTCACTCGCCGGTCCCCCGCA
AACTCCCCTTCCCGGCCACCTTGGTCGCGTCCGCGCCGCCGCCGGCCCAGCCGGACCGCACCACGCGAGG
CGCGAGATAGGGGGGCACGGGCGCGACCATCTGCGCTGCGGCGCCGGCGACTCAGCGCTGCCTCAGTCTG
CGGTGGGCAGCGGAGGAGTCGTGTCGTGCCTGAGAGCGCAGTCGAGAGGATCCGCCGCCACCATGGTGAG
CAAGGGCGAGGAGCTGTTCACCGGGGTGGTGCCCATCCTGGTCGAGCTGGACGGCGACGTAAACGGCCAC
AAGTTCAGCGTGTCCGGCGAGGGCGAGGGCGATGCCACCTACGGCAAGCTGACCCTGAAGTTCATTTGCA
CCACCGGCAAGCTGCCCGTGCCCTGGCCCACCCTCGTGACCACCCTGACCTACGGCGTGCAGTGCTTCAG
CCGCTACCCCGACCACATGAAGCAGCACGACTTCTTCAAGTCCGCCATGCCCGAAGGCTACGTCCAGGAG
CGCACCATCTTCTTCAAGGACGACGGCAACTACAAGACCCGCGCCGAGGTGAAGTTCGAGGGCGACACCC
TGGTGAACCGCATCGAGCTGAAGGGCATCGACTTCAAGGAGGACGGCAACATCCTGGGGCACAAGCTGGA
GTACAACTACAACAGCCACAACGTCTATATCATGGCCGACAAGCAGAAGAACGGCATCAAGGTGAACTTC
AAGATCCGCCACAACATCGAGGACGGCAGCGTGCAGCTCGCCGACCACTACCAGCAGAACACCCCCATCG
GCGACGGCCCCGTGCTGCTGCCCGACAACCACTACCTGAGCACCCAGTCCGCCCTGAGCAAAGACCCCAA
CGAGAAGCGCGATCACATGGTCCTGCTGGAGTTCGTGACCGCCGCCGGGATCACTCTCGGCATGGACGAG
CTGTACAAGTAAACTAGTGCGGCCGCGACTCTAGAGTCGACCTGCAGGCATGCAAGCTTGATATCAAGCT
TATCGATAATCAACCTCTGGATTACAAAATTTGTGAAAGATTGACTGGTATTCTTAACTATGTTGCTCCT
TTTACGCTATGTGGATACGCTGCTTTAATGCCTTTGTATCATGCTATTGCTTCCCGTATGGCTTTCATTT
TCTCCTCCTTGTATAAATCCTGGTTGCTGTCTCTTTATGAGGAGTTGTGGCCCGTTGTCAGGCAACGTGG
CGTGGTGTGCACTGTGTTTGCTGACGCAACCCCCACTGGTTGGGGCATTGCCACCACCTGTCAGCTCCTT
TCCGGGACTTTCGCTTTCCCCCTCCCTATTGCCACGGCGGAACTCATCGCCGCCTGCCTTGCCCGCTGCT
GGACAGGGGCTCGGCTGTTGGGCACTGACAATTCCGTGGTGTTGTCGGGGAAATCATCGTCCTTTCCTTG
GCTGCTCGCCTGTGTTGCCACCTGGATTCTGCGCGGGACGTCCTTCTGCTACGTCCCTTCGGCCCTCAAT
CCAGCGGACCTTCCTTCCCGCGGCCTGCTGCCGGCTCTGCGGCCTCTTCCGCGTCTTCGCCTTCGCCCTC
AGACGAGTCGGATCTCCCTTTGGGCCGCCTCCCCGCATCGATACCGTCGACCTCGAGGGAATTAATTCGA
GCTCGGTACCTTTAAGACCAATGACTTACAAGGCAGCTGTAGATCTTAGCCACTTTTTAAAAGAAAAGGG
GGGACTGGAAGGGCTAATTCACTCCCAACGAAGACAAGATCTGCTTTTTGCTTGTACTGGGTCTCTCTGG
TTAGACCAGATCTGAGCCTGGGAGCTCTCTGGCTAACTAGGGAACCCACTGCTTAAGCCTCAATAAAGCT
TGCCTTGAGTGCTTCAAGTAGTGTGTGCCCGTCTGTTGTGTGACTCTGGTAACTAGAGATCCCTCAGACC
CTTTTAGTCAGTGTGGAAAATCTCTAGCAGCATCTAGAATTAATTCCGTGTATTCTATAGTGTCACCTAA
ATCGTATGTGTATGATACATAAGGTTATGTATTAATTGTAGCCGCGTTCTAACGACAATATGTACAAGCC
TAATTGTGTAGCATCTGGCTTACTGAAGCAGACCCTATCATCTCTCTCGTAAACTGCCGTCAGAGTCGGT
TTGGTTGGACGAACCTTCTGAGTTTCTGGTAACGCCGTCCCGCACCCGGAAATGGTCAGCGAACCAATCA
GCAGGGTCATCGCTAGCCAGATCCTCTACGCCGGACGCATCGTGGCCGGCATCACCGGCGCCACAGGTGC
GGTTGCTGGCGCCTATATCGCCGACATCACCGATGGGGAAGATCGGGCTCGCCACTTCGGGCTCATGAGC
GCTTGTTTCGGCGTGGGTATGGTGGCAGGCCCCGTGGCCGGGGGACTGTTGGGCGCCATCTCCTTGCATG
CACCATTCCTTGCGGCGGCGGTGCTCAACGGCCTCAACCTACTACTGGGCTGCTTCCTAATGCAGGAGTC
GCATAAGGGAGAGCGTCGAATGGTGCACTCTCAGTACAATCTGCTCTGATGCCGCATAGTTAAGCCAGCC
CCGACACCCGCCAACACCCGCTGACGCGCCCTGACGGGCTTGTCTGCTCCCGGCATCCGCTTACAGACAA
GCTGTGACCGTCTCCGGGAGCTGCATGTGTCAGAGGTTTTCACCGTCATCACCGAAACGCGCGAGACGAA
AGGGCCTCGTGATACGCCTATTTTTATAGGTTAATGTCATGATAATAATGGTTTCTTAGACGTCAGGTGG
CACTTTTCGGGGAAATGTGCGCGGAACCCCTATTTGTTTATTTTTCTAAATACATTCAAATATGTATCCG
CTCATGAGACAATAACCCTGATAAATGCTTCAATAATATTGAAAAAGGAAGAGTATGAGTATTCAACATT
TCCGTGTCGCCCTTATTCCCTTTTTTGCGGCATTTTGCCTTCCTGTTTTTGCTCACCCAGAAACGCTGGT
GAAAGTAAAAGATGCTGAAGATCAGTTGGGTGCACGAGTGGGTTACATCGAACTGGATCTCAACAGCGGT
AAGATCCTTGAGAGTTTTCGCCCCGAAGAACGTTTTCCAATGATGAGCACTTTTAAAGTTCTGCTATGTG
GCGCGGTATTATCCCGTATTGACGCCGGGCAAGAGCAACTCGGTCGCCGCATACACTATTCTCAGAATGA
CTTGGTTGAGTACTCACCAGTCACAGAAAAGCATCTTACGGATGGCATGACAGTAAGAGAATTATGCAGT
GCTGCCATAACCATGAGTGATAACACTGCGGCCAACTTACTTCTGACAACGATCGGAGGACCGAAGGAGC
TAACCGCTTTTTTGCACAACATGGGGGATCATGTAACTCGCCTTGATCGTTGGGAACCGGAGCTGAATGA
AGCCATACCAAACGACGAGCGTGACACCACGATGCCTGTAGCAATGGCAACAACGTTGCGCAAACTATTA
ACTGGCGAACTACTTACTCTAGCTTCCCGGCAACAATTAATAGACTGGATGGAGGCGGATAAAGTTGCAG
GACCACTTCTGCGCTCGGCCCTTCCGGCTGGCTGGTTTATTGCTGATAAATCTGGAGCCGGTGAGCGTGG
GTCTCGCGGTATCATTGCAGCACTGGGGCCAGATGGTAAGCCCTCCCGTATCGTAGTTATCTACACGACG
GGGAGTCAGGCAACTATGGATGAACGAAATAGACAGATCGCTGAGATAGGTGCCTCACTGATTAAGCATT
GGTAACTGTCAGACCAAGTTTACTCATATATACTTTAGATTGATTTAAAACTTCATTTTTAATTTAAAAG
GATCTAGGTGAAGATCCTTTTTGATAATCTCATGACCAAAATCCCTTAACGTGAGTTTTCGTTCCACTGA
GCGTCAGACCCCGTAGAAAAGATCAAAGGATCTTCTTGAGATCCTTTTTTTCTGCGCGTAATCTGCTGCT
TGCAAACAAAAAAACCACCGCTACCAGCGGTGGTTTGTTTGCCGGATCAAGAGCTACCAACTCTTTTTCC
GAAGGTAACTGGCTTCAGCAGAGCGCAGATACCAAATACTGTCTTTCTAGTGTAGCCGTAGTTAGGCCAC
CACTTCAAGAACTCTGTAGCACCGCCTACATACCTCGCTCTGCTAATCCTGTTACCAGTGGCTGCTGCCA
GTGGCGATAAGTCGTGTCTTACCGGGTTGGACTCAAGACGATAGTTACCGGATAAGGCGCAGCGGTCGGG
CTGAACGGGGGGTTCGTGCACACAGCCCAGCTTGGAGCGAACGACCTACACCGAACTGAGATACCTACAG
CGTGAGCTATGAGAAAGCGCCACGCTTCCCGAAGGGAGAAAGGCGGACAGGTATCCGGTAAGCGGCAGGG
TCGGAACAGGAGAGCGCACGAGGGAGCTTCCAGGGGGAAACGCCTGGTATCTTTATAGTCCTGTCGGGTT
TCGCCACCTCTGACTTGAGCGTCGATTTTTGTGATGCTCGTCAGGGGGGCGGAGCCTATGGAAAAACGCC
AGCAACGCGGCCTTTTTACGGTTCCTGGCCTTTTGCTGGCCTTTTGCTCACATGTTCTTTCCTGCGTTAT
CCCCTGATTCTGTGGATAACCGTATTACCGCCTTTGAGTGAGCTGATACCGCTCGCCGCAGCCGAACGAC
CGAGCGCAGCGAGTCAGTGAGCGAGGAAGCGGAAGAGCGCCCAATACGCAAACCGCCTCTCCCCGCGCGT
TGGCCGATTCATTAATGCAGCTGTGGAATGTGTGTCAGTTAGGGTGTGGAAAGTCCCCAGGCTCCCCAGC
AGGCAGAAGTATGCAAAGCATGCATCTCAATTAGTCAGCAACCAGGTGTGGAAAGTCCCCAGGCTCCCCA
GCAGGCAGAAGTATGCAAAGCATGCATCTCAATTAGTCAGCAACCATAGTCCCGCCCCTAACTCCGCCCA
TCCCGCCCCTAACTCCGCCCAGTTCCGCCCATTCTCCGCCCCATGGCTGACTAATTTTTTTTATTTATGC
AGAGGCCGAGGCCGCCTCGGCCTCTGAGCTATTCCAGAAGTAGTGAGGAGGCTTTTTTGGAGGCCTAGGC
TTTTGCAAAAAGCTTGGACACAAGACAGGCTTGCGAGATATGTTTGAGAATACCACTTTATCCCGCGTCA
GGGAGAGGCAGTGCGTAAAAAGACGCGGACTCATGTGAAATACTGGTTTTTAGTGCGCCAGATCTCTATA
ATCTCGCGCAACCTATTTTCCCCTCGAACACTTTTTAAGCCGTAGATAAACAGGCTGGGACACTTCACAT
GAGCGAAAAATACATCGTCACCTGGGACATGTTGCAGATCCATGCACGTAAACTCGCAAGCCGACTGATG
CCTTCTGAACAATGGAAAGGCATTATTGCCGTAAGCCGTGGCGGTCTGTACCGGGTGCGTTACTGGCGCG
TGAACTGGGTATTCGTCATGTCGATACCGTTTGTATTTCCAGCTACGATCACGACAACCAGCGCGAGCTT
AAAGTGCTGAAACGCGCAGAAGGCGATGGCGAAGGCTTCATCGTTATTGATGACCTGGTGGATACCGGTG
GTACTGCGGTTGCGATTCGTGAAATGTATCCAAAAGCGCACTTTGTCACCATCTTCGCAAAACCGGCTGG
TCGTCCGCTGGTTGATGACTATGTTGTTGATATCCCGCAAGATACCTGGATTGAACAGCCGTGGGATATG
GGCGTCGTATTCGTCCCGCCAATCTCCGGTCGCTAATCTTTTCAACGCCTGGCACTGCCGGGCGTTGTTC
TTTTTAACTTCAGGCGGGTTACAATAGTTTCCAGTAAGTATTCTGGAGGCTGCATCCATGACACAGGCAA
ACCTGAGCGAAACCCTGTTCAAACCCCGCTTTAAACATCCTGAAACCTCGACGCTAGTCCGCCGCTTTAA
TCACGGCGCACAACCGCCTGTGCAGTCGGCCCTTGATGGTAAAACCATCCCTCACTGGTATCGCATGATT
AACCGTCTGATGTGGATCTGGCGCGGCATTGACCCACGCGAAATCCTCGACGTCCAGGCACGTATTGTGA
TGAGCGATGCCGAACGTACCGACGATGATTTATACGATACGGTGATTGGCTACCGTGGCGGCAACTGGAT
TTATGAGTGGGCCCCGGATCTTTGTGAAGGAACCTTACTTCTGTGGTGTGACATAATTGGACAAACTACC
TACAGAGATTTAAAGCTCTAAGGTAAATATAAAATTTTTAAGTGTATAATGTGTTAAACTACTGATTCTA
ATTGTTTGTGTATTTTAGATTCCAACCTATGGAACTGATGAATGGGAGCAGTGGTGGAATGCCTTTAATG
AGGAAAACCTGTTTTGCTCAGAAGAAATGCCATCTAGTGATGATGAGGCTACTGCTGACTCTCAACATTC
TACTCCTCCAAAAAAGAAGAGAAAGGTAGAAGACCCCAAGGACTTTCCTTCAGAATTGCTAAGTTTTTTG
AGTCATGCTGTGTTTAGTAATAGAACTCTTGCTTGCTTTGCTATTTACACCACAAAGGAAAAAGCTGCAC
TGCTATACAAGAAAATTATGGAAAAATATTCTGTAACCTTTATAAGTAGGCATAACAGTTATAATCATAA
CATACTGTTTTTTCTTACTCCACACAGGCATAGAGTGTCTGCTATTAATAACTATGCTCAAAAATTGTGT
ACCTTTAGCTTTTTAATTTGTAAAGGGGTTAATAAGGAATATTTGATGTATAGTGCCTTGACTAGAGATC
ATAATCAGCCATACCACATTTGTAGAGGTTTTACTTGCTTTAAAAAACCTCCCACACCTCCCCCTGAACC
TGAAACATAAAATGAATGCAATTGTTGTTGTTAACTTGTTTATTGCAGCTTATAATGGTTACAAATAAAG
CAATAGCATCACAAATTTCACAAATAAAGCATTTTTTTCACTGCATTCTAGTTGTGGTTTGTCCAAACTC
ATCAATGTATCTTATCATGTCTGGATCAACTGGATAACTCAAGCTAACCAAAATCATCCCAAACTTCCCA
CCCCATACCCTATTACCACTGCCAATTACCTAGTGGTTTCATTTACTCTAAACCTGTGATTCCTCTGAAT
TATTTTCATTTTAAAGAAATTGTATTTGTTAAATATGTACTACAAACTTAGTAGT
