Features (pLannotate 1.2.2; 33 found; start..end, strand, type, name):
    377..634     +  LTR            5' LTR (truncated): truncated 5' long terminal repeat (LTR) from HIV-1
    681..806     +  misc_feature   HIV-1 Ψ: packaging signal of human immunodeficiency virus type 1
    790..1128    +  CDS            HIV-1 gag (fragment): gag protein from human immunodeficiency virus 1; gag
   1303..1536    +  misc_feature   RRE: The Rev response element (RRE) of HIV-1 allows for Rev-dependent mRNA export from the nucleus to the cytoplasm.
   1913..2013    +  CDS            Rev (fragment): human immunodeficiency virus 1 (HIV-1) Rev protein; rev; enhances nuclear export of unspliced and incompletely spliced viral mRNAs
   2050..2167    +  misc_feature   cPPT/CTS: central polypurine tract and central termination sequence of HIV-1
   2204..2227    -  misc_feature   MCS (fragment): pBluescript multiple cloning site
   2255..2702    +  promoter       hSyn promoter: human synapsin I promoter; confers neuron-specific expression (Kügler et al., 2003)
   2724..3440    +  CDS            EGFP: EGFP is a basic (constitutively fluorescent) green fluorescent protein published in 1996, derived from Aequorea victoria. It is reported to be a rapidly-maturing weak dimer with moderate acid sensitivity.
   3460..3490    +  misc_feature   MCS (fragment): pUC18/19 multiple cloning site
   3491..3509    +  misc_feature   MCS (fragment): pBluescript multiple cloning site
   3509..4097    +  misc_feature   WPRE: woodchuck hepatitis virus posttranscriptional regulatory element
   4098..4120    +  misc_feature   MCS (fragment): pBluescript multiple cloning site
   4137..4205    +  CDS            nef (fragment): NEF_HV1Z2 - Experimental evidence at protein level: Swiss-Prot protein existence level 1. Extracellular Nef protein targets CD4(+) T-lymphocytes for apoptosis by interacting with CXCR4 surface receptors. From Human immunodeficiency virus type 1 group M subtype D (isolate Z2/CDC-Z34) (HIV-1).
   4207..4440    +  LTR            3' LTR (ΔU3): self-inactivating 3' long terminal repeat (LTR) from HIV-1
   4465..4483    -  promoter       SP6 promoter: promoter for bacteriophage SP6 RNA polymerase
   4711..4990    +  CDS            TcR (fragment): tetracycline efflux protein; tet; confers resistance to tetracycline
   4991..5039    -  misc_feature   bom (fragment): basis of mobility region from pBR322
   5141..5176    -  CDS            rop (fragment): Rop protein, which maintains plasmids at low copy number; rop
   5271..5375    +  promoter       AmpR promoter: bla
   5376..6236    +  CDS            AmpR: β-lactamase; bla; confers resistance to ampicillin, carbenicillin, and related antibiotics
   6407..6995    +  rep_origin     ori: high-copy-number ColE1/pMB1/pBR322/pUC origin of replication
   7178..7234    +  CDS            lacI (fragment): lac repressor; lacI; The lac repressor binds to the lac operator to inhibit transcription in E. coli. This inhibition can be relieved by adding lactose or isopropyl-β-D-thiogalactopyranoside (IPTG).
   7241..7570    +  promoter       SV40 promoter: SV40 enhancer and early promoter
   7770..7889    +  CDS            gpt (fragment): XGPT_ECOLI - Also known as gpp, gxu. Experimental evidence at protein level: Swiss-Prot protein existence level 1. Purine salvage pathway enzyme that catalyzes the transfer of the ribosyl-5-phosphate group from 5-phospho-alpha-D-ribose 1- diphosphate (PRPP) to the N9 position of the 6-oxopurines guanine and xanthine to form the corresponding ribonucleotides GMP (guanosine 5'- monophosphate) and XMP (xanthosine 5'-monophosphate), with the release of PPi. To a lesser extent, also acts on hypoxanthine (PubMed:9100006, PubMed:3886014). Does not ribophosphorylate adenine (PubMed:3886014). From Esch
   7889..8224    +  CDS            gpt (fragment): XGPT_ECOLI - Also known as gpp, gxu. Experimental evidence at protein level: Swiss-Prot protein existence level 1. Purine salvage pathway enzyme that catalyzes the transfer of the ribosyl-5-phosphate group from 5-phospho-alpha-D-ribose 1- diphosphate (PRPP) to the N9 position of the 6-oxopurines guanine and xanthine to form the corresponding ribonucleotides GMP (guanosine 5'- monophosphate) and XMP (xanthosine 5'-monophosphate), with the release of PPi. To a lesser extent, also acts on hypoxanthine (PubMed:9100006, PubMed:3886014). Does not ribophosphorylate adenine (PubMed:3886014). From Esch
   8319..8624    +  CDS            frsA (fragment): FRSA_ECOLI - Also known as yafA. Experimental evidence at protein level: Swiss-Prot protein existence level 1. Catalyzes the hydrolysis of esters (PubMed:15808744). Displays esterase activity toward pNP-butyrate (PubMed:15808744). May stimulate mixed-acid fermentation by acting as a fermentation/respiration switch that down-regulates respiration and up- regulates fermentation rates (PubMed:15169777). From Escherichia coli (strain K12).
   8628..8702    +  CDS            small t antigen (fragment): SV40 (simian virus 40) small t antigen
   8704..8769    +  intron         small t intron: SV40 (simian virus 40) small t antigen intron
   8899..8919    +  CDS            SV40 NLS: nuclear localization signal of SV40 (simian virus 40) large T antigen
   9238..9321    +  CDS            large T antigen (fragment): large T antigen from SV40 (simian virus 40)
   9344..9478    +  polyA_signal   SV40 poly(A) signal: SV40 polyadenylation signal
   9645..329     +  CDS            nef (fragment) (across the origin): NEF_HV1BR - Experimental evidence at protein level: Swiss-Prot protein existence level 1. Extracellular Nef protein targets CD4(+) T-lymphocytes for apoptosis by interacting with CXCR4 surface receptors (PubMed:14990729). From Human immunodeficiency virus type 1 group M subtype B (isolate BRU/LAI) (HIV-1).
>Addgene plasmid #114215 | pHR-hSyn-EGFP | addgene full sequence | sequence record 223405 | Addgene NGS Result
TGGAAGGGCTAATTCACTCCCAAAGAAGACAAGATATCCTTGATCTGTGGATCTACCACACACAAGGCTA
CTTCCCTGATTAGCAGAACTACACACCAGGGCCAGGGGTCAGATATCCACTGACCTTTGGATGGTGCTAC
AAGCTAGTACCAGTTGAGCCAGATAAGGTAGAAGAGGCCAATAAAGGAGAGAACACCAGCTTGTTACACC
CTGTGAGCCTGCATGGGATGGATGACCCGGAGAGAGAAGTGTTAGAGTGGAGGTTTGACAGCCGCCTAGC
ATTTCATCACGTGGCCCGAGAGCTGCATCCGGAGTACTTCAAGAACTGCTGATATCGAGCTTGCTACAAG
GGACTTTCCGCTGGGGACTTTCCAGGGAGGCGTGGCCTGGGCGGGACTGGGGAGTGGCGAGCCCTCAGAT
CCTGCATATAAGCAGCTGCTTTTTGCCTGTACTGGGTCTCTCTGGTTAGACCAGATCTGAGCCTGGGAGC
TCTCTGGCTAACTAGGGAACCCACTGCTTAAGCCTCAATAAAGCTTGCCTTGAGTGCTTCAAGTAGTGTG
TGCCCGTCTGTTGTGTGACTCTGGTAACTAGAGATCCCTCAGACCCTTTTAGTCAGTGTGGAAAATCTCT
AGCAGTGGCGCCCGAACAGGGACTTGAAAGCGAAAGGGAAACCAGAGGAGCTCTCTCGACGCAGGACTCG
GCTTGCTGAAGCGCGCACGGCAAGAGGCGAGGGGCGGCGACTGGTGAGTACGCCAAAAATTTTGACTAGC
GGAGGCTAGAAGGAGAGAGATGGGTGCGAGAGCGTCAGTATTAAGCGGGGGAGAATTAGATCGCGATGGG
AAAAAATTCGGTTAAGGCCAGGGGGAAAGAAAAAATATAAATTAAAACATATAGTATGGGCAAGCAGGGA
GCTAGAACGATTCGCAGTTAATCCTGGCCTGTTAGAAACATCAGAAGGCTGTAGACAAATACTGGGACAG
CTACAACCATCCCTTCAGACAGGATCAGAAGAACTTAGATCATTATATAATACAGTAGCAACCCTCTATT
GTGTGCATCAAAGGATAGAGATAAAAGACACCAAGGAAGCTTTAGACAAGATAGAGGAAGAGCAAAACAA
AAGTAAGACCACCGCACAGCAAGCGGCCGGCCGCTGATCTTCAGACCTGGAGGAGGAGATATGAGGGACA
ATTGGAGAAGTGAATTATATAAATATAAAGTAGTAAAAATTGAACCATTAGGAGTAGCACCCACCAAGGC
AAAGAGAAGAGTGGTGCAGAGAGAAAAAAGAGCAGTGGGAATAGGAGCTTTGTTCCTTGGGTTCTTGGGA
GCAGCAGGAAGCACTATGGGCGCAGCGTCAATGACGCTGACGGTACAGGCCAGACAATTATTGTCTGGTA
TAGTGCAGCAGCAGAACAATTTGCTGAGGGCTATTGAGGCGCAACAGCATCTGTTGCAACTCACAGTCTG
GGGCATCAAGCAGCTCCAGGCAAGAATCCTGGCTGTGGAAAGATACCTAAAGGATCAACAGCTCCTGGGG
ATTTGGGGTTGCTCTGGAAAACTCATTTGCACCACTGCTGTGCCTTGGAATGCTAGTTGGAGTAATAAAT
CTCTGGAACAGATTTGGAATCACACGACCTGGATGGAGTGGGACAGAGAAATTAACAATTACACAAGCTT
AATACACTCCTTAATTGAAGAATCGCAAAACCAGCAAGAAAAGAATGAACAAGAATTATTGGAATTAGAT
AAATGGGCAAGTTTGTGGAATTGGTTTAACATAACAAATTGGCTGTGGTATATAAAATTATTCATAATGA
TAGTAGGAGGCTTGGTAGGTTTAAGAATAGTTTTTGCTGTACTTTCTATAGTGAATAGAGTTAGGCAGGG
ATATTCACCATTATCGTTTCAGACCCACCTCCCAACCCCGAGGGGACCCGACAGGCCCGAAGGAATAGAA
GAAGAAGGTGGAGAGAGAGACAGAGACAGATCCATTCGATTAGTGAACGGATCTCGACGGTATCGCCAAA
TGGCAGTATTCATCCACAATTTTAAAAGAAAAGGGGGGATTGGGGGGTACAGTGCAGGGGAAAGAATAGT
AGACATAATAGCAACAGACATACAAACTAAAGAATTACAAAAACAAATTACAAAAATTCAAAATTTTCGG
GTTTATTACAGGGACAGCAGAGATCCAGTTTGGATCGATAAGCTTGATATCGAATTCTCTAGACTGCAGA
GGGCCCTGCGTATGAGTGCAAGTGGGTTTTAGGACCAGGATGAGGCGGGGTGGGGGTGCCTACCTGACGA
CCGACCCCGACCCACTGGACAAGCACCCAACCCCCATTCCCCAAATTGCGCATCCCCTATCAGAGAGGGG
GAGGGGAAACAGGATGCGGCGAGGCGCGTGCGCACTGCCAGCTTCAGCACCGCGGACAGTGCCTTCGCCC
CCGCCTGGCGGCGCGCGCCACCGCCGCCTCAGCACTGAAGGCGCGCTGACGTCACTCGCCGGTCCCCCGC
AAACTCCCCTTCCCGGCCACCTTGGTCGCGTCCGCGCCGCCGCCGGCCCAGCCGGACCGCACCACGCGAG
GCGCGAGATAGGGGGGCACGGGCGCGACCATCTGCGCTGCGGCGCCGGCGACTCAGCGCTGCCTCAGTCT
GCGGTGGGCAGCGGAGGAGTCGTGTCGTGCCTGAGAGCGCAGTCGAGAGGATCCGCCGCCACCATGGTGA
GCAAGGGCGAGGAGCTGTTCACCGGGGTGGTGCCCATCCTGGTCGAGCTGGACGGCGACGTAAACGGCCA
CAAGTTCAGCGTGTCCGGCGAGGGCGAGGGCGATGCCACCTACGGCAAGCTGACCCTGAAGTTCATTTGC
ACCACCGGCAAGCTGCCCGTGCCCTGGCCCACCCTCGTGACCACCCTGACCTACGGCGTGCAGTGCTTCA
GCCGCTACCCCGACCACATGAAGCAGCACGACTTCTTCAAGTCCGCCATGCCCGAAGGCTACGTCCAGGA
GCGCACCATCTTCTTCAAGGACGACGGCAACTACAAGACCCGCGCCGAGGTGAAGTTCGAGGGCGACACC
CTGGTGAACCGCATCGAGCTGAAGGGCATCGACTTCAAGGAGGACGGCAACATCCTGGGGCACAAGCTGG
AGTACAACTACAACAGCCACAACGTCTATATCATGGCCGACAAGCAGAAGAACGGCATCAAGGTGAACTT
CAAGATCCGCCACAACATCGAGGACGGCAGCGTGCAGCTCGCCGACCACTACCAGCAGAACACCCCCATC
GGCGACGGCCCCGTGCTGCTGCCCGACAACCACTACCTGAGCACCCAGTCCGCCCTGAGCAAAGACCCCA
ACGAGAAGCGCGATCACATGGTCCTGCTGGAGTTCGTGACCGCCGCCGGGATCACTCTCGGCATGGACGA
GCTGTACAAGTAAACTAGTGCGGCCGCGACTCTAGAGTCGACCTGCAGGCATGCAAGCTTGATATCAAGC
TTATCGATAATCAACCTCTGGATTACAAAATTTGTGAAAGATTGACTGGTATTCTTAACTATGTTGCTCC
TTTTACGCTATGTGGATACGCTGCTTTAATGCCTTTGTATCATGCTATTGCTTCCCGTATGGCTTTCATT
TTCTCCTCCTTGTATAAATCCTGGTTGCTGTCTCTTTATGAGGAGTTGTGGCCCGTTGTCAGGCAACGTG
GCGTGGTGTGCACTGTGTTTGCTGACGCAACCCCCACTGGTTGGGGCATTGCCACCACCTGTCAGCTCCT
TTCCGGGACTTTCGCTTTCCCCCTCCCTATTGCCACGGCGGAACTCATCGCCGCCTGCCTTGCCCGCTGC
TGGACAGGGGCTCGGCTGTTGGGCACTGACAATTCCGTGGTGTTGTCGGGGAAATCATCGTCCTTTCCTT
GGCTGCTCGCCTGTGTTGCCACCTGGATTCTGCGCGGGACGTCCTTCTGCTACGTCCCTTCGGCCCTCAA
TCCAGCGGACCTTCCTTCCCGCGGCCTGCTGCCGGCTCTGCGGCCTCTTCCGCGTCTTCGCCTTCGCCCT
CAGACGAGTCGGATCTCCCTTTGGGCCGCCTCCCCGCATCGATACCGTCGACCTCGAGGGAATTAATTCG
AGCTCGGTACCTTTAAGACCAATGACTTACAAGGCAGCTGTAGATCTTAGCCACTTTTTAAAAGAAAAGG
GGGGACTGGAAGGGCTAATTCACTCCCAACGAAGACAAGATCTGCTTTTTGCTTGTACTGGGTCTCTCTG
GTTAGACCAGATCTGAGCCTGGGAGCTCTCTGGCTAACTAGGGAACCCACTGCTTAAGCCTCAATAAAGC
TTGCCTTGAGTGCTTCAAGTAGTGTGTGCCCGTCTGTTGTGTGACTCTGGTAACTAGAGATCCCTCAGAC
CCTTTTAGTCAGTGTGGAAAATCTCTAGCAGCATCTAGAATTAATTCCGTGTATTCTATAGTGTCACCTA
AATCGTATGTGTATGATACATAAGGTTATGTATTAATTGTAGCCGCGTTCTAACGACAATATGTACAAGC
CTAATTGTGTAGCATCTGGCTTACTGAAGCAGACCCTATCATCTCTCTCGTAAACTGCCGTCAGAGTCGG
TTTGGTTGGACGAACCTTCTGAGTTTCTGGTAACGCCGTCCCGCACCCGGAAATGGTCAGCGAACCAATC
AGCAGGGTCATCGCTAGCCAGATCCTCTACGCCGGACGCATCGTGGCCGGCATCACCGGCGCCACAGGTG
CGGTTGCTGGCGCCTATATCGCCGACATCACCGATGGGGAAGATCGGGCTCGCCACTTCGGGCTCATGAG
CGCTTGTTTCGGCGTGGGTATGGTGGCAGGCCCCGTGGCCGGGGGACTGTTGGGCGCCATCTCCTTGCAT
GCACCATTCCTTGCGGCGGCGGTGCTCAACGGCCTCAACCTACTACTGGGCTGCTTCCTAATGCAGGAGT
CGCATAAGGGAGAGCGTCGAATGGTGCACTCTCAGTACAATCTGCTCTGATGCCGCATAGTTAAGCCAGC
CCCGACACCCGCCAACACCCGCTGACGCGCCCTGACGGGCTTGTCTGCTCCCGGCATCCGCTTACAGACA
AGCTGTGACCGTCTCCGGGAGCTGCATGTGTCAGAGGTTTTCACCGTCATCACCGAAACGCGCGAGACGA
AAGGGCCTCGTGATACGCCTATTTTTATAGGTTAATGTCATGATAATAATGGTTTCTTAGACGTCAGGTG
GCACTTTTCGGGGAAATGTGCGCGGAACCCCTATTTGTTTATTTTTCTAAATACATTCAAATATGTATCC
GCTCATGAGACAATAACCCTGATAAATGCTTCAATAATATTGAAAAAGGAAGAGTATGAGTATTCAACAT
TTCCGTGTCGCCCTTATTCCCTTTTTTGCGGCATTTTGCCTTCCTGTTTTTGCTCACCCAGAAACGCTGG
TGAAAGTAAAAGATGCTGAAGATCAGTTGGGTGCACGAGTGGGTTACATCGAACTGGATCTCAACAGCGG
TAAGATCCTTGAGAGTTTTCGCCCCGAAGAACGTTTTCCAATGATGAGCACTTTTAAAGTTCTGCTATGT
GGCGCGGTATTATCCCGTATTGACGCCGGGCAAGAGCAACTCGGTCGCCGCATACACTATTCTCAGAATG
ACTTGGTTGAGTACTCACCAGTCACAGAAAAGCATCTTACGGATGGCATGACAGTAAGAGAATTATGCAG
TGCTGCCATAACCATGAGTGATAACACTGCGGCCAACTTACTTCTGACAACGATCGGAGGACCGAAGGAG
CTAACCGCTTTTTTGCACAACATGGGGGATCATGTAACTCGCCTTGATCGTTGGGAACCGGAGCTGAATG
AAGCCATACCAAACGACGAGCGTGACACCACGATGCCTGTAGCAATGGCAACAACGTTGCGCAAACTATT
AACTGGCGAACTACTTACTCTAGCTTCCCGGCAACAATTAATAGACTGGATGGAGGCGGATAAAGTTGCA
GGACCACTTCTGCGCTCGGCCCTTCCGGCTGGCTGGTTTATTGCTGATAAATCTGGAGCCGGTGAGCGTG
GGTCTCGCGGTATCATTGCAGCACTGGGGCCAGATGGTAAGCCCTCCCGTATCGTAGTTATCTACACGAC
GGGGAGTCAGGCAACTATGGATGAACGAAATAGACAGATCGCTGAGATAGGTGCCTCACTGATTAAGCAT
TGGTAACTGTCAGACCAAGTTTACTCATATATACTTTAGATTGATTTAAAACTTCATTTTTAATTTAAAA
GGATCTAGGTGAAGATCCTTTTTGATAATCTCATGACCAAAATCCCTTAACGTGAGTTTTCGTTCCACTG
AGCGTCAGACCCCGTAGAAAAGATCAAAGGATCTTCTTGAGATCCTTTTTTTCTGCGCGTAATCTGCTGC
TTGCAAACAAAAAAACCACCGCTACCAGCGGTGGTTTGTTTGCCGGATCAAGAGCTACCAACTCTTTTTC
CGAAGGTAACTGGCTTCAGCAGAGCGCAGATACCAAATACTGTTCTTCTAGTGTAGCCGTAGTTAGGCCA
CCACTTCAAGAACTCTGTAGCACCGCCTACATACCTCGCTCTGCTAATCCTGTTACCAGTGGCTGCTGCC
AGTGGCGATAAGTCGTGTCTTACCGGGTTGGACTCAAGACGATAGTTACCGGATAAGGCGCAGCGGTCGG
GCTGAACGGGGGGTTCGTGCACACAGCCCAGCTTGGAGCGAACGACCTACACCGAACTGAGATACCTACA
GCGTGAGCTATGAGAAAGCGCCACGCTTCCCGAAGGGAGAAAGGCGGACAGGTATCCGGTAAGCGGCAGG
GTCGGAACAGGAGAGCGCACGAGGGAGCTTCCAGGGGGAAACGCCTGGTATCTTTATAGTCCTGTCGGGT
TTCGCCACCTCTGACTTGAGCGTCGATTTTTGTGATGCTCGTCAGGGGGGCGGAGCCTATGGAAAAACGC
CAGCAACGCGGCCTTTTTACGGTTCCTGGCCTTTTGCTGGCCTTTTGCTCACATGTTCTTTCCTGCGTTA
TCCCCTGATTCTGTGGATAACCGTATTACCGCCTTTGAGTGAGCTGATACCGCTCGCCGCAGCCGAACGA
CCGAGCGCAGCGAGTCAGTGAGCGAGGAAGCGGAAGAGCGCCCAATACGCAAACCGCCTCTCCCCGCGCG
TTGGCCGATTCATTAATGCAGCTGTGGAATGTGTGTCAGTTAGGGTGTGGAAAGTCCCCAGGCTCCCCAG
CAGGCAGAAGTATGCAAAGCATGCATCTCAATTAGTCAGCAACCAGGTGTGGAAAGTCCCCAGGCTCCCC
AGCAGGCAGAAGTATGCAAAGCATGCATCTCAATTAGTCAGCAACCATAGTCCCGCCCCTAACTCCGCCC
ATCCCGCCCCTAACTCCGCCCAGTTCCGCCCATTCTCCGCCCCATGGCTGACTAATTTTTTTTATTTATG
CAGAGGCCGAGGCCGCCTCGGCCTCTGAGCTATTCCAGAAGTAGTGAGGAGGCTTTTTTGGAGGCCTAGG
CTTTTGCAAAAAGCTTGGACACAAGACAGGCTTGCGAGATATGTTTGAGAATACCACTTTATCCCGCGTC
AGGGAGAGGCAGTGCGTAAAAAGACGCGGACTCATGTGAAATACTGGTTTTTAGTGCGCCAGATCTCTAT
AATCTCGCGCAACCTATTTTCCCCTCGAACACTTTTTAAGCCGTAGATAAACAGGCTGGGACACTTCACA
TGAGCGAAAAATACATCGTCACCTGGGACATGTTGCAGATCCATGCACGTAAACTCGCAAGCCGACTGAT
GCCTTCTGAACAATGGAAAGGCATTATTGCCGTAAGCCGTGGCGGTCTGTACCGGGTGCGTTACTGGCGC
GTGAACTGGGTATTCGTCATGTCGATACCGTTTGTATTTCCAGCTACGATCACGACAACCAGCGCGAGCT
TAAAGTGCTGAAACGCGCAGAAGGCGATGGCGAAGGCTTCATCGTTATTGATGACCTGGTGGATACCGGT
GGTACTGCGGTTGCGATTCGTGAAATGTATCCAAAAGCGCACTTTGTCACCATCTTCGCAAAACCGGCTG
GTCGTCCGCTGGTTGATGACTATGTTGTTGATATCCCGCAAGATACCTGGATTGAACAGCCGTGGGATAT
GGGCGTCGTATTCGTCCCGCCAATCTCCGGTCGCTAATCTTTTCAACGCCTGGCACTGCCGGGCGTTGTT
CTTTTTAACTTCAGGCGGGTTACAATAGTTTCCAGTAAGTATTCTGGAGGCTGCATCCATGACACAGGCA
AACCTGAGCGAAACCCTGTTCAAACCCCGCTTTAAACATCCTGAAACCTCGACGCTAGTCCGCCGCTTTA
ATCACGGCGCACAACCGCCTGTGCAGTCGGCCCTTGATGGTAAAACCATCCCTCACTGGTATCGCATGAT
TAACCGTCTGATGTGGATCTGGCGCGGCATTGACCCACGCGAAATCCTCGACGTCCAGGCACGTATTGTG
ATGAGCGATGCCGAACGTACCGACGATGATTTATACGATACGGTGATTGGCTACCGTGGCGGCAACTGGA
TTTATGAGTGGGCCCCGGATCTTTGTGAAGGAACCTTACTTCTGTGGTGTGACATAATTGGACAAACTAC
CTACAGAGATTTAAAGCTCTAAGGTAAATATAAAATTTTTAAGTGTATAATGTGTTAAACTACTGATTCT
AATTGTTTGTGTATTTTAGATTCCAACCTATGGAACTGATGAATGGGAGCAGTGGTGGAATGCCTTTAAT
GAGGAAAACCTGTTTTGCTCAGAAGAAATGCCATCTAGTGATGATGAGGCTACTGCTGACTCTCAACATT
CTACTCCTCCAAAAAAGAAGAGAAAGGTAGAAGACCCCAAGGACTTTCCTTCAGAATTGCTAAGTTTTTT
GAGTCATGCTGTGTTTAGTAATAGAACTCTTGCTTGCTTTGCTATTTACACCACAAAGGAAAAAGCTGCA
CTGCTATACAAGAAAATTATGGAAAAATATTCTGTAACCTTTATAAGTAGGCATAACAGTTATAATCATA
ACATACTGTTTTTTCTTACTCCACACAGGCATAGAGTGTCTGCTATTAATAACTATGCTCAAAAATTGTG
TACCTTTAGCTTTTTAATTTGTAAAGGGGTTAATAAGGAATATTTGATGTATAGTGCCTTGACTAGAGAT
CATAATCAGCCATACCACATTTGTAGAGGTTTTACTTGCTTTAAAAAACCTCCCACACCTCCCCCTGAAC
CTGAAACATAAAATGAATGCAATTGTTGTTGTTAACTTGTTTATTGCAGCTTATAATGGTTACAAATAAA
GCAATAGCATCACAAATTTCACAAATAAAGCATTTTTTTCACTGCATTCTAGTTGTGGTTTGTCCAAACT
CATCAATGTATCTTATCATGTCTGGATCAACTGGATAACTCAAGCTAACCAAAATCATCCCAAACTTCCC
ACCCCATACCCTATTACCACTGCCAATTACCTGTGGTTTCATTTACTCTAAACCTGTGATTCCTCTGAAT
TATTTTCATTTTAAAGAAATTGTATTTGTTAAATATGTACTACAAACTTAGTAGT
